>Addgene plasmid #26378 | pDEST_TO_TAF15 | addgene partial sequence | sequence record 32548 | 26378 with CMV-F
GCAGAGCTCTCCCTATCAGTGATAGAGATCTCCCTATCAGTGATAGAGATCGTCGACGAGCTCGTTTAGT
GAACCGTCAGATCGCCTGGAGACGCCATCCACGCTGTTTTGACCTCCATAGAAGACACCGGGACCGATCC
AGCCTCCGGACTCTAGCGTTTAAACTTAAGCTTGGTACCATGGACTACAAGGACGACGATGACAAGTACC
CTTATGACGTGCCCGATTACGCTTTGAACCAGATATCAACAAGTTTGTACAAAAAAGCAGGCTCCACCAT
GGGAACCAATTCAGTCGACATGTCGGATTCTGGA
[285 nt withheld, positions 315-599]
AGAGCACCTTCCTATGACCAGCCAGACTATGGTCAACAAGATTCATATGACCAGCAGTCAGGCTATGATC
AACATCAAGGCTCATATGATGAGCAGTCAAATTATGATCAGCAGCATGATTCCTATAGTCAAAACCAGCA
GTCCTATCATTCACAAAGGGAAAACTACAGCCACCACACACAAGATGACCGTCGTGATGTGAGTAGGTAT
GGAGAAGATAATAGAGGATATGGCGGGTCACAGGGAGGAGGTAGAGGGCGTGGGGGATATGACAAGGATG
GAAGAGGTCCTATGACAG
