[The description below was written by a language model from this plasmid's Addgene catalogue record.]
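Description:
pDEST_TO_TAF15 is a mammalian expression plasmid carrying the human TAF15 coding sequence (about 1.8 kb, corresponding to the RefSeq transcript listed in the record) in a Gateway destination backbone named pFRT_TO_DDESTFLAGHA, which is roughly 5.4 kb without insert. TAF15, also known as TAFII68, RBP56 or TAF2N, is an RNA-binding protein of the FET family. The insert was introduced by Gateway recombination and remains flanked by intact SalI and NotI sites. The backbone supplies an N-terminal FLAG/HA tandem epitope tag, so the protein is produced as a FLAG/HA-TAF15 fusion suitable for immunoprecipitation and detection with standard anti-tag antibodies. The plasmid is maintained in E. coli at high copy number under ampicillin selection.

The record gives no feature table and does not explicitly state the promoter, terminator or any mammalian selection marker. The listed sequencing primers (CMV forward and BGH reverse) suggest that the insert lies between a CMV promoter and a bovine growth hormone polyadenylation signal. The "FRT" and "TO" elements of the backbone name suggest an FRT site for Flp-mediated integration at a defined genomic locus and tetracycline-operator control for inducible expression, but these are inferences from naming rather than recorded features. The associated publication concerns the RNA targets of wild-type and mutant FET family proteins, which is consistent with use of this construct to express tagged TAF15 in human cells for affinity purification of the protein and its bound RNAs.
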