Addgene plasmid #26378: pDEST_TO_TAF15
Depositing lab: Thomas Tuschl. Depositing organization: Rockefeller University. Publication: RNA targets of wild-type and mutant FET family proteins. Hoell JI, Larsson E, Runge S, Nusbaum JD, Duggimpudi S, Farazi TA, Hafner M, Borkhardt A, Sander C, Tuschl T. Nat Struct Mol Biol. 2011 Nov 13. doi: 10.1038/nsmb.2163. PubMed 22081015.
Backbone
  Vector backbone: pFRT_TO_DDESTFLAGHA
  Backbone manufacturer: N/A
  Backbone size w/o insert (bp): 5421
  Vector type: Mammalian Expression
Growth in bacteria
  Bacterial resistance: Ampicillin, 100 μg/mL
  Growth temperature: 37°C
  Growth strain: DH5alpha
  Copy number: High Copy
Gene/Insert
  Gene/Insert name: TAF15
  Species: H. sapiens (human)
  Insert size (bp): 1779
  GenBank ID: NM_139215
  Entrez Gene: TAF15 (a.k.a. Npl3, RBP56, TAF2N, TAFII68)
  Tag / fusion protein: FLAG/HA (N terminal on backbone)
  Cloning method: Gateway Cloning; 5′ cloning site SalI (not destroyed); 3′ cloning site NotI (not destroyed)
  Sequencing primers: 5′ CMV-F; 3′ BGH-Rev
Terms and licenses: Academic/Nonprofit Terms; Industry Terms: Not Available to Industry
How to cite: pDEST_TO_TAF15 was a gift from Thomas Tuschl (Addgene plasmid # 26378 ; http://n2t.net/addgene:26378 ; RRID:Addgene_26378)
